>Addgene plasmid #17983 | CMV-HA-hTAF4 | addgene partial sequence | sequence record 23857 | CMV-F 5'-CGCAAATGGGCGGTAGGCGTG-3'
CANGGGNNNTTAGCAGAGCTCGTTTAGTGAACCGTCAGATCGCCTGGAGACGCCATCCACGCTGTTTTGA
CCTCCATAGAAGACACCGGGACCGATCCAGCCTCCGCGGCCGGGAACGGTGCATTGGAACGCGGATTCCC
CGTGCCAAGAGTGACGTAAGTACCGCCTATAGAGTCTATAGGCCCACCCCCTTGGCTTCGTTAGAACGCG
GCTACAATTAATACATAACCTTATGTATCATACACATACGATTTAGGTGACACTATAGAATAACATCCAC
TTTGCCTTTCTCTCCACAGGTGTCCACTCCCAGGTCCAACTGCACCTCGGTTCTATCGATTGAATTCCCC
GGGGATCCTCTAGACATACCATGGCCTACCCCTACGATGTGCCCGATTACGCCCCCCATATGGGCAATTC
CGGACGAGGTCTTCTTCAACAGCGAGGTGGACGAGAAAGTGGGCCCGCGCCGCCCGCCGCGAAGCTGAGG
CCGCCGCCCGAGGGCAGCGCGGGGGCCTGCGCCCCGGTGCCCGCCGCCGCCGCCGTCGCCGCGGGGCCCG
AGCCCGCCCCCGCCGGCCCCGCCAAGCCCGCCGGCCCCGCCGCGCTGGCCGCCCGCGCCGGCCCCGGCCC
CGGGCCCGGCCCCGGCCCCGGCCCCGGCCCTGGTAAAGCCCGCCGGCCCCGGCGCCGCGCATACTTTGAA
TTGGAAGCGCCNCGCTNCTTGAANTNGAANANGCCCCCTCTCNTGNTTNTNANCCTTGT
