[The description below was written by a language model from this plasmid's Addgene catalogue record.]
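Description:
CMV-HA-hTAF4 is a mammalian expression plasmid encoding human TAF4, a subunit of the general transcription factor TFIID that is also known as TAF130, hTAFII130 or TAFII135. The record does not name the vector backbone, giving only a size of about 4.7 kb without insert. It is propagated in E. coli under ampicillin selection. The copy number is listed as unknown, and no origin of replication or mammalian selection marker is described. No feature table or sequence annotation accompanies the entry, so other regulatory elements, such as the polyadenylation signal, cannot be stated.

The insert is a roughly 4 kb human TAF4 cDNA cloned between Nde I and Xho I sites, both of which remain intact. The record notes that the cDNA is missing its 5' end, so the encoded protein is an N-terminally truncated form of TAF4 rather than the full-length polypeptide. An HA epitope tag supplied by the backbone is fused to the N-terminus of the insert. This tag allows the protein to be detected or immunoprecipitated with anti-HA antibodies. The plasmid name and the listed CMV forward sequencing primer indicate that expression is driven by the cytomegalovirus immediate-early promoter, a strong constitutive promoter in most mammalian cell lines, although the promoter is not recorded as a separate field.

The construct comes from work on the molecular cloning and analysis of human TFIID subunits. It is suited to transient expression of tagged TAF4 in mammalian cells, for example to study TFIID assembly, protein interactions with transcriptional activators, or coactivator function.
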