Addgene plasmid #17983: CMV-HA-hTAF4
Depositing lab: Naoko Tanese. Depositing organization: NYU Grossman School of Medicine. Publication: Molecular cloning and analysis of two subunits of the human TFIID complex: hTAFII130 and hTAFII100. Tanese N, Saluja D, Vassallo MF, Chen JL, Admon A. Proc Natl Acad Sci U S A. 1996 Nov 26. 93(24):13611-6. 10.1073/pnas.93.24.13611 PubMed 8942982.
Backbone
  Vector backbone: na
  Backbone size w/o insert (bp): 4700
  Vector type: Mammalian Expression
Growth in bacteria
  Bacterial resistance: Ampicillin, 100 μg/mL
  Growth temperature: 37°C
  Growth strain: DH5alpha
  Copy number: Unknown
Gene/Insert
  Gene/Insert name: TAF4 (alt names: TAF130; hTAFII130)
  Species: H. sapiens (human)
  Insert size (bp): 4000
  Mutation: missing 5' end
  GenBank ID: U75308
  Entrez Gene: TAF4 (a.k.a. MRD73, TAF(II)130, TAF(II)135, TAF2C, TAF2C1, TAF4A, TAFII-130, TAFII-135, TAFII130, TAFII135)
  Tag / fusion protein: HA (N terminal on backbone)
  Cloning method: Restriction Enzyme; 5′ cloning site Nde I (not destroyed); 3′ cloning site Xho I (not destroyed)
  Sequencing primers: 5′ CMV-F
Terms and licenses: Academic/Nonprofit Terms; Industry Terms: Not Available to Industry
How to cite: CMV-HA-hTAF4 was a gift from Naoko Tanese (Addgene plasmid # 17983 ; http://n2t.net/addgene:17983 ; RRID:Addgene_17983)
